>Addgene plasmid #128434 | pAAV-Ef1a-fDIO-tdTomato | depositor full sequence | sequence record 246171 | pAAV-Ef1a-fDIO-tdTomato sequence 7054 bps
CCTGCAGGCAGCTGCGCGCTCGCTCGCTCACTGAGGCCGCCCGGGCAAAGCCCGGGCGTCGGGCGACCTT
TGGTCGCCCGGCCTCAGTGAGCGAGCGAGCGCGCAGAGAGGGAGTGGCCAACTCCATCACTAGGGGTTCC
TGCGGCCGCACGCGTAAGCTTTGCAAAGATGGATAAAGTTTTAAACAGAGAGGAATCTTTGCAGCTAATG
GACCTTCTAGGTCTTGAAAGGAGTGGGAATTGGCTCCGGTGCCCGTCAGTGGGCAGAGCGCACATCGCCC
ACAGTCCCCGAGAAGTTGGGGGGAGGGGTCGGCAATTGAACCGGTGCCTAGAGAAGGTGGCGCGGGGTAA
ACTGGGAAAGTGATGTCGTGTACTGGCTCCGCCTTTTTCCCGAGGGTGGGGGAGAACCGTATATAAGTGC
AGTAGTCGCCGTGAACGTTCTTTTTCGCAACGGGTTTGCCGCCAGAACACAGGTAAGTGCCGTGTGTGGT
TCCCGCGGGCCTGGCCTCTTTACGGGTTATGGCCCTTGCGTGCCTTGAATTACTTCCACTGGCTGCAGTA
CGTGATTCTTGATCCCGAGCTTCGGGTTGGAAGTGGGTGGGAGAGTTCGAGGCCTTGCGCTTAAGGAGCC
CCTTCGCCTCGTGCTTGAGTTGAGGCCTGGCCTGGGCGCTGGGGCCGCCGCGTGCGAATCTGGTGGCACC
TTCGCGCCTGTCTCGCTGCTTTCGATAAGTCTCTAGCCATTTAAAATTTTTGATGACCTGCTGCGACGCT
TTTTTTCTGGCAAGATAGTCTTGTAAATGCGGGCCAAGATCTGCACACTGGTATTTCGGTTTTTGGGGCC
GCGGGCGGCGACGGGGCCCGTGCGTCCCAGCGCACATGTTCGGCGAGGCGGGGCCTGCGAGCGCGGCCAC
CGAGAATCGGACGGGGGTAGTCTCAAGCTGGCCGGCCTGCTCTGGTGCCTGGCCTCGCGCCGCCGTGTAT
CGCCCCGCCCTGGGCGGCAAGGCTGGCCCGGTCGGCACCAGTTGCGTGAGCGGAAAGATGGCCGCTTCCC
GGCCCTGCTGCAGGGAGCTCAAAATGGAGGACGCGGCGCTCGGGAGAGCGGGCGGGTGAGTCACCCACAC
AAAGGAAAAGGGCCTTTCCGTCCTCAGCCGTCGCTTCATGTGACTCCACGGAGTACCGGGCGCCGTCCAG
GCACCTCGATTAGTTCTCGAGCTTTTGGAGTACGTCGTCTTTAGGTTGGGGGGAGGGGTTTTATGCGATG
GAGTTTCCCCACACTGAGTGGGTGGAGACTGAAGTTAGGCCAGCTTGGCACTTGATGTAATTCTCCTTGG
AATTTGCCCTTTTTGAGTTTGGATCTTGGTTCATTCTCAAGCCTCAGACAGTGGTTCAAAGTTTTTTTCT
TCCATTTCAGGTGTCGTGAGGTACCGGATCCTCTAGAGTCGACTCCGGAGAAGTTCCTATTCTCTAGAAA
GTATAGGAACTTCGCAGAATGGTAGCTGGATTGTAGCTGCTATTAGCAATATGAAACCTCTTAGAAGTTC
CTATTCTTCAAAAGGTATAGGAACTTCGGCGCGCCCGGATCAAGCTTCGAATTCTTACTTGTACAGCTCG
TCCATGCCGTACAGGAACAGGTGGTGGCGGCCCTCGGAGCGCTCGTACTGTTCCACGATGGTGTAGTCCT
CGTTGTGGGAGGTGATGTCCAGCTTGGTGTCCACGTAGTAGTAGCCGGGCAGTTGCACGGGCTTCTTGGC
CATGTAGATGGTCTTGAACTCCACCAGGTAGTGGCCGCCGTCCTTCAGCTTCAGGGCCTGGTGGATCTCG
CCCTTCAGCACGCCGTCGCGGGGGTACAGGCGCTCGGTGGAGGCCTCCCAGCCCATGGTCTTCTTCTGCA
TTACGGGGCCGTCGGGGGGGAAGTTGGTGCCGCGCATCTTCACCTTGTAGATCAGCGTGCCGTCCTGCAG
GGAGGAGTCCTGGGTCACGGTCACCAGACCGCCGTCCTCGAAGTTCATCACGCGCTCCCACTTGAAGCCC
TCGGGGAAGGACAGCTTCTTGTAATCGGGGATGTCGGCGGGGTGCTTCACGTACGCCTTGGAGCCGTACA
TGAACTGGGGGGACAGGATGTCCCAGGCGAAGGGCAGGGGGCCGCCCTTGGTCACCTTCAGCTTGGCGGT
CTGGGTGCCCTCGTAGGGGCGGCCCTCGCCCTCGCCCTCGATCTCGAACTCGTGGCCGTTCATGGAGCCC
TCCATGCGCACCTTGAAGCGCATGAACTCTTTGATGACGGCCATGTTGTTGTCCTCGGAGGAGGCGGTGC
CGGAGCTGCCGCTGCCGGTGCTGCCGGTGCCATGCCCCAGGAACAGGTGGTGGCGGCCCTCGGAGCGCTC
GTACTGTTCCACGATGGTGTAGTCCTCGTTGTGGGAGGTGATGTCCAGCTTGGTGTCCACGTAGTAGTAG
CCGGGCAGTTGCACGGGCTTCTTGGCCATGTAGATGGTCTTGAACTCCACCAGGTAGTGGCCGCCGTCCT
TCAGCTTCAGGGCCTGGTGGATCTCGCCCTTCAGCACGCCGTCGCGGGGGTACAGGCGCTCGGTGGAGGC
CTCCCAGCCCATGGTCTTCTTCTGCATTACGGGGCCGTCGGGGGGGAAGTTGGTGCCGCGCATCTTCACC
TTGTAGATCAGCGTGCCGTCCTGCAGGGAGGAGTCCTGGGTCACGGTCACCAGACCGCCGTCCTCGAAGT
TCATCACGCGCTCCCACTTGAAGCCCTCGGGGAAGGACAGCTTCTTGTAATCGGGGATGTCGGCGGGGTG
CTTCACGTACGCCTTGGAGCCGTACATGAACTGGGGGGACAGGATGTCCCAGGCGAAGGGCAGGGGGCCG
CCCTTGGTCACCTTCAGCTTGGCGGTCTGGGTGCCCTCGTAGGGGCGGCCCTCGCCCTCGCCCTCGATCT
CGAACTCGTGGCCGTTCATGGAGCCCTCCATGCGCACCTTGAAGCGCATGAACTCTTTGATGACCTCCTC
GCCCTTGCTCACCATGGTGGCGGCTAGCGAAGTTCCTATACTTTCTAGAGAATAGGAACTTCTTGCCTTA
ACCCAGAAATTATCACTGTTATTCTTTAGAATGGTGCAAAGAGAAGTTCCTATACCTTTTGAAGAATAGG
AACTTCGAATTCGATATCAAGCTTATCGATAATCAACCTCTGGATTACAAAATTTGTGAAAGATTGACTG
GTATTCTTAACTATGTTGCTCCTTTTACGCTATGTGGATACGCTGCTTTAATGCCTTTGTATCATGCTAT
TGCTTCCCGTATGGCTTTCATTTTCTCCTCCTTGTATAAATCCTGGTTGCTGTCTCTTTATGAGGAGTTG
TGGCCCGTTGTCAGGCAACGTGGCGTGGTGTGCACTGTGTTTGCTGACGCAACCCCCACTGGTTGGGGCA
TTGCCACCACCTGTCAGCTCCTTTCCGGGACTTTCGCTTTCCCCCTCCCTATTGCCACGGCGGAACTCAT
CGCCGCCTGCCTTGCCCGCTGCTGGACAGGGGCTCGGCTGTTGGGCACTGACAATTCCGTGGTGTTGTCG
GGGAAATCATCGTCCTTTCCTTGGCTGCTCGCCTATGTTGCCACCTGGATTCTGCGCGGGACGTCCTTCT
GCTACGTCCCTTCGGCCCTCAATCCAGCGGACCTTCCTCCCCGCGGCCTGCTGCCGGCTCTGCGGCCTCT
TCCGCGTCTTCGCCTTCGCCCTCAGACGAGTCGGATCTCCCTTTGGGCCGCCTCCCCGCATCGATACCGA
GCGCTGCTCGAGAGATCTACGGGTGGCATCCCTGTGACCCCTCCCCAGTGCCTCTCCTGGCCCTGGAAGT
TGCCACTCCAGTGCCCACCAGCCTTGTCCTAATAAAATTAAGTTGCATCATTTTGTCTGACTAGGTGTCC
TTCTATAATATTATGGGGTGGAGGGGGGTGGTATGGAGCAAGGGGCAAGTTGGGAAGACAACCTGTAGGG
CCTGCGGGGTCTATTGGGAACCAAGCTGGAGTGCAGTGGCACAATCTTGGCTCACTGCAATCTCCGCCTC
CTGGGTTCAAGCGATTCTCCTGCCTCAGCCTCCCGAGTTGTTGGGATTCCAGGCATGCATGACCAGGCTC
AGCTAATTTTTGTTTTTTTGGTAGAGACGGGGTTTCACCATATTGGCCAGGCTGGTCTCCAACTCCTAAT
CTCAGGTGATCTACCCACCTTGGCCTCCCAAATTGCTGGGATTACAGGCGTGAACCACTGCTCCCTTCCC
TGTCCTTCTGATTTTGTAGGTAACCACGTGCGGACCGAGCGGCCGCAGGAACCCCTAGTGATGGAGTTGG
CCACTCCCTCTCTGCGCGCTCGCTCGCTCACTGAGGCCGGGCGACCAAAGGTCGCCCGACGCCCGGGCTT
TGCCCGGGCGGCCTCAGTGAGCGAGCGAGCGCGCAGCTGCCTGCAGGGGCGCCTGATGCGGTATTTTCTC
CTTACGCATCTGTGCGGTATTTCACACCGCATA
[142 nt withheld, positions 4514-4655]
C
[141 nt withheld, positions 4657-4797]
CCTTTGACGTTGGAGTCCACGTTCTTT
[37 nt withheld, positions 4825-4861]
ACCCTATCTCGGGCTATTCTTTTGATTTATAAGGGATTTTGCCGATTTCGGCCTATTGGTTAAAAAATGA
GCTGATTTAACAAAAATTTAACGCGAATTTTAACAAAATATTAACGTTTACAATTTTATGGTGCACTCTC
AGTACAATCTGCTCTGATGCCGCATAGTTAAGCCAGCCCCGACACCCGCCAACACCCGCTGACGCGCCCT
GACGGGCTTGTCTGCTCCCGGCATCCGCTTACAGACAAGCTGTGACCGTCTCCGGGAGCTGCATGTGTCA
GAGGTTTTCACCGTCATCACCGAAACGCGCGAGACGAAAGGGCCTCGTGATACGCCTATTTTTATAGGTT
AATGTCATGATAATAATGGTTTCTTAGACGTCAGGTGGCACTTTTCGGGGAAATGTGCGCGGAACCCCTA
TTTGTTTATTTTTCTAAATACATTCAAATATGTATCCGCTCATGAGACAATAACCCTGATAAATGCTTCA
ATAATATTGAAAAAGGAAGAGTATGAGTATTCAACATTTCCGTGTCGCCCTTATTCCCTTTTTTGCGGCA
TTTTGCCTTCCTGTTTTTGCTCACCCAGAAACGCTGGTGAAAGTAAAAGATGCTGAAGATCAGTTGGGTG
CACGAGTGGGTTACATCGAACTGGATCTCAACAGCGGTAAGATCCTTGAGAGTTTTCGCCCCGAAGAACG
TTTTCCAATGATGAGCACTTTTAAAGTTCTGCTATGTGGCGCGGTATTATCCCGTATTGACGCCGGGCAA
GAGCAACTCGGTCGCCGCATACACTATTCTCAGAATGACTTGGTTGAGTACTCACCAGTCACAGAAAAGC
ATCTTACGGATGGCATGACAGTAAGAGAATTATGCAGTGCTGCCATAACCATGAGTGATAACACTGCGGC
CAACTTACTTCTGACAACGATCGGAGGACCGAAGGAGCTAACCGCTTTTTTGCACAACATGGGGGATCAT
GTAACTCGCCTTGATCGTTGGGAACCGGAGCTGAATGAAGCCATACCAAACGACGAGCGTGACACCACGA
TGCCTGTAGCAATGGCAACAACGTTGCGCAAACTATTAACTGGCGAACTACTTACTCTAGCTTCCCGGCA
ACAATTAATAGACTGGATGGAGGCGGATAAAGTTGCAGGACCACTTCTGCGCTCGGCCCTTCCGGCTGGC
TGGTTTATTGCTGATAAATCTGGAGCCGGTGAGCGTGGGTCTCGCGGTATCATTGCAGCACTGGGGCCAG
ATGGTAAGCCCTCCCGTATCGTAGTTATCTACACGACGGGGAGTCAGGCAACTATGGATGAACGAAATAG
ACAGATCGCTGAGATAGGTGCCTCACTGATTAAGCATTGGTAACTGTCAGACCAAGTTTACTCATATATA
CTTTAGATTGATTTAAAACTTCATTTTTAATTTAAAAGGATCTAGGTGAAGATCCTTTTTGATAATCTCA
TGACCAAAATCCCTTAACGTGAGTTTTCGTTCCACTGAGCGTCAGACCCCGTAGAAAAGATCAAAGGATC
TTCTTGAGATCCTTTTTTTCTGCGCGTAATCTGCTGCTTGCAAACAAAAAAACCACCGCTACCAGCGGTG
GTTTGTTTGCCGGATCAAGAGCTACCAACTCTTTTTCCGAAGGTAACTGGCTTCAGCAGAGCGCAGATAC
CAAATACTGTCCTTCTAGTGTAGCCGTAGTTAGGCCACCACTTCAAGAACTCTGTAGCACCGCCTACATA
CCTCGCTCTGCTAATCCTGTTACCAGTGGCTGCTGCCAGTGGCGATAAGTCGTGTCTTACCGGGTTGGAC
TCAAGACGATAGTTACCGGATAAGGCGCAGCGGTCGGGCTGAACGGGGGGTTCGTGCACACAGCCCAGCT
TGGAGCGAACGACCTACACCGAACTGAGATACCTACAGCGTGAGCTATGAGAAAGCGCCACGCTTCCCGA
AGGGAGAAAGGCGGACAGGTATCCGGTAAGCGGCAGGGTCGGAACAGGAGAGCGCACGAGGGAGCTTCCA
GGGGGAAACGCCTGGTATCTTTATAGTCCTGTCGGGTTTCGCCACCTCTGACTTGAGCGTCGATTTTTGT
GATGCTCGTCAGGGGGGCGGAGCCTATGGAAAAACGCCAGCAACGCGGCCTTTTTACGGTTCCTGGCCTT
TTGCTGGCCTTTTGCTCACATGT
Features (pLannotate 1.2.2; 22 found; start..end, strand, type, name):
      1..141     -  repeat_region  AAV2 ITR: inverted terminal repeat of adeno-associated virus serotype 2 inverted
    169..235     +  CDS            small t antigen (fragment): SV40 (simian virus 40) small t antigen
    261..472     +  promoter       EF-1α core promoter: core promoter for human elongation factor EF-1α
    473..581     +  intron         EF-1α intron A (fragment): intron upstream of the start codon of human EF-1α
   1207..1410    +  intron         EF-1α intron A: truncated intron upstream of the start codon of human EF-1α
   1426..1443    +  misc_feature   MCS (fragment): pUC18/19 multiple cloning site
   1450..1483    +  protein_bind   FRT (minimal): supports FLP-mediated excision but not integration (Turan and Bode, 2011) FLP recombinase from the Saccharomyces cerevisiae 2μ plasmid
   1484..1533    -  intron         β-globin intron (fragment): internally truncated intron from human β-globin
   1598..3025    -  CDS            tdTomato: tdTomato is a basic (constitutively fluorescent) orange fluorescent protein published in 2004, derived from Discosoma sp.. It is reported to be a somewhat slowly-maturing tandem dimer with low acid sensitivity.
   3039..3072    -  protein_bind   FRT (minimal): supports FLP-mediated excision but not integration (Turan and Bode, 2011) FLP recombinase from the Saccharomyces cerevisiae 2μ plasmid
   3073..3123    -  intron         β-globin intron (fragment): internally truncated intron from human β-globin
   3157..3181    +  misc_feature   MCS (fragment): pBluescript multiple cloning site
   3181..3769    +  misc_feature   WPRE: woodchuck hepatitis virus posttranscriptional regulatory element
   3801..4277    +  polyA_signal   hGH poly(A) signal: human growth hormone polyadenylation signal
   4317..4457    +  repeat_region  AAV2 ITR: inverted terminal repeat of adeno-associated virus serotype 2 inverted
   4462..4513    -  misc_feature   bom (fragment): basis of mobility region from pBR322
   4532..4912    +  rep_origin     M13 ori (sequence partly withheld): M13 bacteriophage origin of replication; arrow indicates direction of (+) strand synthesis
   4988..5037    -  misc_feature   bom (fragment): basis of mobility region from pBR322
   5139..5174    -  CDS            rop (fragment): Rop protein, which maintains plasmids at low copy number; rop
   5269..5373    +  promoter       AmpR promoter: bla
   5374..6234    +  CDS            AmpR: β-lactamase; bla; confers resistance to ampicillin, carbenicillin, and related antibiotics
   6405..6993    +  rep_origin     ori: high-copy-number ColE1/pMB1/pBR322/pUC origin of replication
