>Addgene plasmid #128434 | pAAV-Ef1a-fDIO-tdTomato | addgene full sequence | sequence record 257203 | Addgene NGS Result
CCTGCAGGCAGCTGCGCGCTCGCTCGCTCACTGAGGCCGCCCGGGCGTCGGGCGACCTTTGGTCGCCCGG
CCTCAGTGAGCGAGCGAGCGCGCAGAGAGGGAGTGGCCAACTCCATCACTAGGGGTTCCTGCGGCCGCAC
GCGTAAGCTTTGCAAAGATGGATAAAGTTTTAAACAGAGAGGAATCTTTGCAGCTAATGGACCTTCTAGG
TCTTGAAAGGAGTGGGAATTGGCTCCGGTGCCCGTCAGTGGGCAGAGCGCACATCGCCCACAGTCCCCGA
GAAGTTGGGGGGAGGGGTCGGCAATTGAACCGGTGCCTAGAGAAGGTGGCGCGGGGTAAACTGGGAAAGT
GATGTCGTGTACTGGCTCCGCCTTTTTCCCGAGGGTGGGGGAGAACCGTATATAAGTGCAGTAGTCGCCG
TGAACGTTCTTTTTCGCAACGGGTTTGCCGCCAGAACACAGGTAAGTGCCGTGTGTGGTTCCCGCGGGCC
TGGCCTCTTTACGGGTTATGGCCCTTGCGTGCCTTGAATTACTTCCACCTGGCTGCAGTACGTGATTCTT
GATCCCGAGCTTCGGGTTGGAAGTGGGTGGGAGAGTTCGAGGCCTTGCGCTTAAGGAGCCCCTTCGCCTC
GTGCTTGAGTTGAGGCCTGGCCTGGGCGCTGGGGCCGCCGCGTGCGAATCTGGTGGCACCTTCGCGCCTG
TCTCGCTGCTTTCGATAAGTCTCTAGCCATTTAAAATTTTTGATGACCTGCTGCGACGCTTTTTTTCTGG
CAAGATAGTCTTGTAAATGCGGGCCAAGATCTGCACACTGGTATTTCGGTTTTTGGGGCCGCGGGCGGCG
ACGGGGCCCGTGCGTCCCAGCGCACATGTTCGGCGAGGCGGGGCCTGCGAGCGCGGCCACCGAGAATCGG
ACGGGGGTAGTCTCAAGCTGGCCGGCCTGCTCTGGTGCCTGGCCTCGCGCCGCCGTGTATCGCCCCGCCC
TGGGCGGCAAGGCTGGCCCGGTCGGCACCAGTTGCGTGAGCGGAAAGATGGCCGCTTCCCGGCCCTGCTG
CAGGGAGCTCAAAATGGAGGACGCGGCGCTCGGGAGAGCGGGCGGGTGAGTCACCCACACAAAGGAAAAG
GGCCTTTCCGTCCTCAGCCGTCGCTTCATGTGACTCCACGGAGTACCGGGCGCCGTCCAGGCACCTCGAT
TAGTTCTCGAGCTTTTGGAGTACGTCGTCTTTAGGTTGGGGGGAGGGGTTTTATGCGATGGAGTTTCCCC
ACACTGAGTGGGTGGAGACTGAAGTTAGGCCAGCTTGGCACTTGATGTAATTCTCCTTGGAATTTGCCCT
TTTTGAGTTTGGATCTTGGTTCATTCTCAAGCCTCAGACAGTGGTTCAAAGTTTTTTTCTTCCATTTCAG
GTGTCGTGAGGTACCGGATCCTCTAGAGTCGACTCCGGAGAAGTTCCTATTCTCTAGAAAGTATAGGAAC
TTCGCAGAATGGTAGCTGGATTGTAGCTGCTATTAGCAATATGAAACCTCTTAGAAGTTCCTATTCTTCA
AAAGGTATAGGAACTTCGGCGCGCCGGATCAAGCTTCGAATTCTTACTTGTACAGCTCGTCCATGCCGTA
CAGGAACAGGTGGTGGCGGCCCTCGGAGCGCTCGTACTGTTCCACGATGGTGTAGTCCTCGTTGTGGGAG
GTGATGTCCAGCTTGGTGTCCACGTAGTAGTAGCCGGGCAGTTGCACGGGCTTCTTGGCCATGTAGATGG
TCTTGAACTCCACCAGGTAGTGGCCGCCGTCCTTCAGCTTCAGGGCCTGGTGGATCTCGCCCTTCAGCAC
GCCGTCGCGGGGGTACAGGCGCTCGGTGGAGGCCTCCCAGCCCATGGTCTTCTTCTGCATTACGGGGCCG
TCGGGGGGGAAGTTGGTGCCGCGCATCTTCACCTTGTAGATCAGCGTGCCGTCCTGCAGGGAGGAGTCCT
GGGTCACGGTCACCAGACCGCCGTCCTCGAAGTTCATCACGCGCTCCCACTTGAAGCCCTCGGGGAAGGA
CAGCTTCTTGTAATCGGGGATGTCGGCGGGGTGCTTCACGTACGCCTTGGAGCCGTACATGAACTGGGGG
GACAGGATGTCCCAGGCGAAGGGCAGGGGGCCGCCCTTGGTCACCTTCAGCTTGGCGGTCTGGGTGCCCT
CGTAGGGGCGGCCCTCGCCCTCGCCCTCGATCTCGAACTCGTGGCCGTTCATGGAGCCCTCCATGCGCAC
CTTGAAGCGCATGAACTCTTTGATGACGGCCATGTTGTTGTCCTCGGAGGAGGCGGTGCCGGAGCTGCCG
CTGCCGGTGCTGCCGGTGCCATGCCCCAGGAACAGGTGGTGGCGGCCCTCGGAGCGCTCGTACTGTTCCA
CGATGGTGTAGTCCTCGTTGTGGGAGGTGATGTCCAGCTTGGTGTCCACGTAGTAGTAGCCGGGCAGTTG
CACGGGCTTCTTGGCCATGTAGATGGTCTTGAACTCCACCAGGTAGTGGCCGCCGTCCTTCAGCTTCAGG
GCCTGGTGGATCTCGCCCTTCAGCACGCCGTCGCGGGGGTACAGGCGCTCGGTGGAGGCCTCCCAGCCCA
TGGTCTTCTTCTGCATTACGGGGCCGTCGGGGGGGAAGTTGGTGCCGCGCATCTTCACCTTGTAGATCAG
CGTGCCGTCCTGCAGGGAGGAGTCCTGGGTCACGGTCACCAGACCGCCGTCCTCGAAGTTCATCACGCGC
TCCCACTTGAAGCCCTCGGGGAAGGACAGCTTCTTGTAATCGGGGATGTCGGCGGGGTGCTTCACGTACG
CCTTGGAGCCGTACATGAACTGGGGGGACAGGATGTCCCAGGCGAAGGGCAGGGGGCCGCCCTTGGTCAC
CTTCAGCTTGGCGGTCTGGGTGCCCTCGTAGGGGCGGCCCTCGCCCTCGCCCTCGATCTCGAACTCGTGG
CCGTTCATGGAGCCCTCCATGCGCACCTTGAAGCGCATGAACTCTTTGATGACCTCCTCGCCCTTGCTCA
CCATGGTGGCGGCTAGCGAAGTTCCTATACTTTCTAGAGAATAGGAACTTCTTGCCTTAACCCAGAAATT
ATCACTGTTATTCTTTAGAATGGTGCAAAGAGAAGTTCCTATACCTTTTGAAGAATAGGAACTTCGAATT
CGATATCAAGCTTATCGATAATCAACCTCTGGATTACAAAATTTGTGAAAGATTGACTGGTATTCTTAAC
TATGTTGCTCCTTTTACGCTATGTGGATACGCTGCTTTAATGCCTTTGTATCATGCTATTGCTTCCCGTA
TGGCTTTCATTTTCTCCTCCTTGTATAAATCCTGGTTGCTGTCTCTTTATGAGGAGTTGTGGCCCGTTGT
CAGGCAACGTGGCGTGGTGTGCACTGTGTTTGCTGACGCAACCCCCACTGGTTGGGGCATTGCCACCACC
TGTCAGCTCCTTTCCGGGACTTTCGCTTTCCCCCTCCCTATTGCCACGGCGGAACTCATCGCCGCCTGCC
TTGCCCGCTGCTGGACAGGGGCTCGGCTGTTGGGCACTGACAATTCCGTGGTGTTGTCGGGGAAATCATC
GTCCTTTCCTTGGCTGCTCGCCTATGTTGCCACCTGGATTCTGCGCGGGACGTCCTTCTGCTACGTCCCT
TCGGCCCTCAATCCAGCGGACCTTCCTTCCCGCGGCCTGCTGCCGGCTCTGCGGCCTCTTCCGCGTCTTC
GCCTTCGCCCTCAGACGAGTCGGATCTCCCTTTGGGCCGCCTCCCCGCATCGATACCGAGCGCTGCTCGA
GAGATCTACGGGTGGCATCCCTGTGACCCCTCCCCAGTGCCTCTCCTGGCCCTGGAAGTTGCCACTCCAG
TGCCCACCAGCCTTGTCCTAATAAAATTAAGTTGCATCATTTTGTCTGACTAGGTGTCCTTCTATAATAT
TATGGGGTGGAGGGGGGTGGTATGGAGCAAGGGGCAAGTTGGGAAGACAACCTGTAGGGCCTGCGGGGTC
TATTGGGAACCAAGCTGGAGTGCAGTGGCACAATCTTGGCTCACTGCAATCTCCGCCTCCTGGGTTCAAG
CGATTCTCCTGCCTCAGCCTCCCGAGTTGTTGGGATTCCAGGCATGCATGACCAGGCTCAGCTAATTTTT
GTTTTTTTGGTAGAGACGGGGTTTCACCATATTGGCCAGGCTGGTCTCCAACTCCTAATCTCAGGTGATC
TACCCACCTTGGCCTCCCAAATTGCTGGGATTACAGGCGTGAACCACTGCTCCCTTCCCTGTCCTTCTGA
TTTTGTAGGTAACCACGTGCGGACCGAGCGGCCGCAGGAACCCCTAGTGATGGAGTTGGCCACTCCCTCT
CTGCGCGCTCGCTCGCTCACTGAGGCCGGGCGACCAAAGGTCGCCCGACGCCCGGGCTTTGCCCGGGCGG
CCTCAGTGAGCGAGCGAGCGCGCAGCTGCCTGCAGGGGCGCCTGATGCGGTATTTTCTCCTTACGCATCT
GTGCGGTATTTCACACCGCATA
[95 nt withheld, positions 4503-4597]
T
[46 nt withheld, positions 4599-4644]
C
[141 nt withheld, positions 4646-4786]
CCTTTGACGTTGGAGTCCACGTTCTTT
[37 nt withheld, positions 4814-4850]
ACTCTATCTCGGGCTATTCTTTTGATTTATAAGGGATTTTGCCGATTTCGGTCTATTGGTTAAAAAATGA
GCTGATTTAACAAAAATTTAACGCGAATTTTAACAAAATATTAACGTTTACAATTTTATGGTGCACTCTC
AGTACAATCTGCTCTGATGCCGCATAGTTAAGCCAGCCCCGACACCCGCCAACACCCGCTGACGCGCCCT
GACGGGCTTGTCTGCTCCCGGCATCCGCTTACAGACAAGCTGTGACCGTCTCCGGGAGCTGCATGTGTCA
GAGGTTTTCACCGTCATCACCGAAACGCGCGAGACGAAAGGGCCTCGTGATACGCCTATTTTTATAGGTT
AATGTCATGATAATAATGGTTTCTTAGACGTCAGGTGGCACTTTTCGGGGAAATGTGCGCGGAACCCCTA
TTTGTTTATTTTTCTAAATACATTCAAATATGTATCCGCTCATGAGACAATAACCCTGATAAATGCTTCA
ATAATATTGAAAAAGGAAGAGTATGAGTATTCAACATTTCCGTGTCGCCCTTATTCCCTTTTTTGCGGCA
TTTTGCCTTCCTGTTTTTGCTCACCCAGAAACGCTGGTGAAAGTAAAAGATGCTGAAGATCAGTTGGGTG
CACGAGTGGGTTACATCGAACTGGATCTCAACAGCGGTAAGATCCTTGAGAGTTTTCGCCCCGAAGAACG
TTTTCCAATGATGAGCACTTTTAAAGTTCTGCTATGTGGCGCGGTATTATCCCGTATTGACGCCGGGCAA
GAGCAACTCGGTCGCCGCATACACTATTCTCAGAATGACTTGGTTGAGTACTCACCAGTCACAGAAAAGC
ATCTTACGGATGGCATGACAGTAAGAGAATTATGCAGTGCTGCCATAACCATGAGTGATAACACTGCGGC
CAACTTACTTCTGACAACGATCGGAGGACCGAAGGAGCTAACCGCTTTTTTGCACAACATGGGGGATCAT
GTAACTCGCCTTGATCGTTGGGAACCGGAGCTGAATGAAGCCATACCAAACGACGAGCGTGACACCACGA
TGCCTGTAGCAATGGCAACAACGTTGCGCAAACTATTAACTGGCGAACTACTTACTCTAGCTTCCCGGCA
ACAATTAATAGACTGGATGGAGGCGGATAAAGTTGCAGGACCACTTCTGCGCTCGGCCCTTCCGGCTGGC
TGGTTTATTGCTGATAAATCTGGAGCCGGTGAGCGTGGGTCTCGCGGTATCATTGCAGCACTGGGGCCAG
ATGGTAAGCCCTCCCGTATCGTAGTTATCTACACGACGGGGAGTCAGGCAACTATGGATGAACGAAATAG
ACAGATCGCTGAGATAGGTGCCTCACTGATTAAGCATTGGTAACTGTCAGACCAAGTTTACTCATATATA
CTTTAGATTGATTTAAAACTTCATTTTTAATTTAAAAGGATCTAGGTGAAGATCCTTTTTGATAATCTCA
TGACCAAAATCCCTTAACGTGAGTTTTCGTTCCACTGAGCGTCAGACCCCGTAGAAAAGATCAAAGGATC
TTCTTGAGATCCTTTTTTTCTGCGCGTAATCTGCTGCTTGCAAACAAAAAAACCACCGCTACCAGCGGTG
GTTTGTTTGCCGGATCAAGAGCTACCAACTCTTTTTCCGAAGGTAACTGGCTTCAGCAGAGCGCAGATAC
CAAATACTGTTCTTCTAGTGTAGCCGTAGTTAGGCCACCACTTCAAGAACTCTGTAGCACCGCCTACATA
CCTCGCTCTGCTAATCCTGTTACCAGTGGCTGCTGCCAGTGGCGATAAGTCGTGTCTTACCGGGTTGGAC
TCAAGACGATAGTTACCGGATAAGGCGCAGCGGTCGGGCTGAACGGGGGGTTCGTGCACACAGCCCAGCT
TGGAGCGAACGACCTACACCGAACTGAGATACCTACAGCGTGAGCTATGAGAAAGCGCCACGCTTCCCGA
AGGGAGAAAGGCGGACAGGTATCCGGTAAGCGGCAGGGTCGGAACAGGAGAGCGCACGAGGGAGCTTCCA
GGGGGAAACGCCTGGTATCTTTATAGTCCTGTCGGGTTTCGCCACCTCTGACTTGAGCGTCGATTTTTGT
GATGCTCGTCAGGGGGGCGGAGCCTATGGAAAAACGCCAGCAACGCGGCCTTTTTACGGTTCCTGGCCTT
TTGCTGGCCTTTTGCTCACATGT
Features (pLannotate 1.2.2; 21 found; start..end, strand, type, name):
     12..39      +  repeat_region  AAV2 ITR (fragment): inverted terminal repeat of adeno-associated virus serotype 2 inverted
     68..95      +  repeat_region  AAV2 ITR (fragment): inverted terminal repeat of adeno-associated virus serotype 2 inverted
    158..224     +  CDS            small t antigen (fragment): SV40 (simian virus 40) small t antigen
    231..1409    +  promoter       EF-1α promoter: strong constitutive promoter for human elongation factor EF-1α
   1416..1433    +  misc_feature   MCS (fragment): pUC18/19 multiple cloning site
   1440..1473    +  protein_bind   FRT (minimal): supports FLP-mediated excision but not integration (Turan and Bode, 2011) FLP recombinase from the Saccharomyces cerevisiae 2μ plasmid
   1474..1523    -  intron         β-globin intron (fragment): internally truncated intron from human β-globin
   1587..3014    -  CDS            tdTomato: tdTomato is a basic (constitutively fluorescent) orange fluorescent protein published in 2004, derived from Discosoma sp.. It is reported to be a somewhat slowly-maturing tandem dimer with low acid sensitivity.
   3028..3061    -  protein_bind   FRT (minimal): supports FLP-mediated excision but not integration (Turan and Bode, 2011) FLP recombinase from the Saccharomyces cerevisiae 2μ plasmid
   3062..3112    -  intron         β-globin intron (fragment): internally truncated intron from human β-globin
   3146..3170    +  misc_feature   MCS (fragment): pBluescript multiple cloning site
   3170..3758    +  misc_feature   WPRE: woodchuck hepatitis virus posttranscriptional regulatory element
   3790..4266    +  polyA_signal   hGH poly(A) signal: human growth hormone polyadenylation signal
   4306..4446    +  repeat_region  AAV2 ITR: inverted terminal repeat of adeno-associated virus serotype 2 inverted
   4451..4502    -  misc_feature   bom (fragment): basis of mobility region from pBR322
   4521..4976    +  rep_origin     f1 ori (sequence partly withheld): f1 bacteriophage origin of replication; arrow indicates direction of (+) strand synthesis
   4977..5026    -  misc_feature   bom (fragment): basis of mobility region from pBR322
   5128..5163    -  CDS            rop (fragment): Rop protein, which maintains plasmids at low copy number; rop
   5258..5362    +  promoter       AmpR promoter: bla
   5363..6223    +  CDS            AmpR: β-lactamase; bla; confers resistance to ampicillin, carbenicillin, and related antibiotics
   6394..6982    +  rep_origin     ori: high-copy-number ColE1/pMB1/pBR322/pUC origin of replication
