[The description below was written by a language model from this plasmid's Addgene catalogue record and pLannotate feature annotations shown in this document.]
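Description:
pAAV-Ef1a-fDIO-tdTomato is an adeno-associated virus transfer plasmid for Flp-dependent expression of the red-orange fluorescent protein tdTomato in mammalian cells. It was built from the pAAV-Ef1a-fDIO backbone by removing the EYFP cDNA between the AscI and NheI sites and inserting a PCR-amplified tdTomato cDNA, leaving both sites intact. The roughly 7.05 kb plasmid replicates in bacteria from a high-copy ColE1/pUC-type origin, carries an f1/M13 phage origin, and is selected with ampicillin through the β-lactamase gene. It is propagated in a recombination-deficient strain, as is usual for constructs with repeat-prone ITRs.

The expression cassette sits between AAV2 inverted terminal repeats, which allow the intervening DNA to be replicated and packaged into AAV particles. The human EF-1α promoter with its intron is followed by the tdTomato coding sequence in the antisense orientation. It is flanked by oppositely oriented minimal FRT sites. Short adjacent sequences that the annotation software labels as β-globin intron fragments probably correspond to the second, heterologous Flp target sites expected in a double-inverted (fDIO) design, although the record does not identify them as such. In the absence of Flp no functional tdTomato transcript is made. Flp recombinase inverts the cassette into the sense orientation, permitting strong constitutive expression. A WPRE and the human growth hormone polyadenylation signal downstream enhance transcript stability and processing.

The sequenced record annotates the 5′ ITR only as fragments, whereas the depositor sequence shows it complete; ITRs are often difficult to sequence. The construct is suited to labelling Flp-defined cell populations, such as genetically specified neurons, and is also distributed as an AAV1 viral preparation.
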