Addgene plasmid #128434: pAAV-Ef1a-fDIO-tdTomato
Purpose: Expresses tdTomato under control of eukaryotic Ef1a promoter after Flp-dependent recombination
Depositing lab: Patricia Jensen. Depositing organization: National Institute of Environmental Health Sciences (NIEHS). Publication: Natural locus coeruleus dynamics during feeding. Sciolino NR, Hsiang M, Mazzone CM, Wilson LR, Plummer NW, Amin J, Smith KG, McGee CA, Fry SA, Yang CX, Powell JM, Bruchas MR, Kravitz AV, Cushman JD, Krashes MJ, Cui G, Jensen P. Sci Adv. 2022 Aug 19;8(33):eabn9134. doi: 10.1126/sciadv.abn9134. Epub 2022 Aug 19. PubMed 35984878.
Backbone
  Vector backbone: pAAV-Ef1a-fDIO
  Backbone manufacturer: Addgene # 55641
  Backbone size w/o insert (bp): 6323
  Total vector size (bp): 7054
  Modifications to backbone: EYFP cDNA removed by AscI-NheI double digest
  Vector type: Mammalian Expression, AAV
Growth in bacteria
  Bacterial resistance: Ampicillin, 100 μg/mL
  Growth temperature: 37°C
  Growth strain: NEB Stable
  Copy number: High Copy
Gene/Insert
  Gene/Insert name: tdTomato
  Species: Synthetic
  Insert size (bp): 1457
  Promoter: Ef1a
  Cloning method: Restriction Enzyme; 5′ cloning site AscI (not destroyed); 3′ cloning site NheI (not destroyed)
  Sequencing primers: 5′ CACCCACACAAAGGAAAAGGGCC; 3′ GCAATAGCATGATACAAAGG
Resource information
  A portion of this plasmid was derived from a plasmid made by: tdTomato cDNA was obtained as a PCR product amplified from pRSET-tdTomato obtained from Dr. Roger Tsien. Vector backbone was derived from Addgene # 55641.
Terms and licenses: Academic/Nonprofit Terms; Industry Terms: Not Available to Industry
How to cite: pAAV-Ef1a-fDIO-tdTomato was a gift from Patricia Jensen (Addgene plasmid # 128434 ; http://n2t.net/addgene:128434 ; RRID:Addgene_128434) For viral preps, please replace (Addgene plasmid # 128434) in the above sentence with: (Addgene viral prep # 128434-AAV1)
